>Addgene plasmid #78696 | BC-A1-009 | addgene full sequence | sequence record 171054 | Addgene NGS Result
ATGCGTAAAGGAGAAGAACTTTTCACTGGAGTTGTCCCAATTCTTGTTGAATTAGATGGTGATGTTAATG
GGCACAAATTTTCTGTCAGTGGAGAGGGTGAAGGTGATGCAACATACGGAAAACTTACCCTTAAATTTAT
TTGCACTACTGGAAAACTACCTGTTCCATGGCCAACACTTGTCACTACTTTCGGTTATGGTGTTCAATGC
TTTGCGAGATACCCAGATCACATGAAACAGCATGACTTTTTCAAGAGTGCCATGCCCGAAGGTTATGTAC
AGGAAAGAACTATATTTTTCAAAGATGACGGGAACTACAAGACACGTGCTGAAGTCAAGTTTGAAGGTGA
TACCCTTGTTAATAGAATCGAGTTAAAAGGTATTGATTTTAAAGAAGATGGAAACATTCTTGGACACAAA
TTGGAATACAACTATAACTCACACAATGTATACATCATGGCAGACAAACAAAAGAATGGAATCAAAGTTA
ACTTCAAAATTAGACACAACATTGAAGATGGAAGCGTTCAACTAGCAGACCATTATCAACAAAATACTCC
AATTGGCGATGGCCCTGTCCTTTTACCAGACAACCATTACCTGTCCACACAATCTGCCCTTTCGAAAGAT
CCCAACGAAAAGAGAGACCACATGGTCCTTCTTGAGTTTGTAACAGCTGCTGGGATTACACATGGCATGG
ATGAACTATACAAAGCTGCAAACGACGAAAACTACGCTTTAGTAGCTTAATAATCTAGACACTGATAGTG
CTAGTGTAGATCACTACTAGAGCCAGGCATCAAATAAAACGAAAGGCTCAGTCGAAAGACTGGGCCTTTC
GTTTTATCTGTTGTTTGTCGGTGAACGCTCTCTACTAGAGTCACACTGGCTCACCTTCGGGTGGGCCTTT
CTGCGTTTATACCCGGGTACTAGAGGTCCGGCAAAAAAGGGCAAGGTGTCACCACCCTGCCCTTTTTCTT
TAAAACCGAAAAGATTACTTCGCGTTATGCAGGCTTCCTCGCTCACTGACTCGCTGCGCTCGGTCGTTCG
GCTGCGGCGAGCGGTATCAGCTCACTCAAAGGCGGTAATACGGTTATCCACAGAATCAGGGGATAACGCA
GGAAAGAACATGTGAGCAAAAGGCCAGCAAAAGGCCAGGAACCGTAAAAAGGCCGCGTTGCTGGCGTTTT
TCCACAGGCTCCGCCCCCCTGACGAGCATCACAAAAATCGACGCTCAAGTCAGAGGTGGCGAAACCCGAC
AGGACTATAAAGATACCAGGCGTTTCCCCCTGGAAGCTCCCTCGTGCGCTCTCCTGTTCCGACCCTGCCG
CTTACCGGATACCTGTCCGCCTTTCTCCCTTCGGGAAGCGTGGCGCTTTCTCATAGCTCACGCTGTAAGT
ATCTCAGTTCGGTGTAGGTCGTTCGCTCCAAGCTGGGCTGTGTGCACGAACCCCCCGTTCAGCCCGACCG
CTGCGCCTTATCCGGTAACTATCGTCTTGAGTCCAACCCGGTAAGACACGACTTATCGCCACTGGCAGCA
GCCACTGGTAACAGGATTAGCAGAGCGAGGTATGTAGGCGGTGCTACAGAGTTCTTGAAGTGGTGGCCTA
ACTACGGCTACACTAGAAGAACAGTATTTGGTATCTGCGCTCTGCTGAAGCCAGTTACCTTCGGAAAAAG
AGTTGGTAGCTCTTGATCCGGCAAACAAACCACCGCTGGTAGCGGTGGTTTTTTTGTTTGCAAGCAGCAG
ATTACGCGCAGAAAAAAAGGATCTCAAGAAGATCCTTTGATCTTTTCTACGGGGTCAGACGCTCAGTGGA
ACGAAAACTCACGTTAAGGGATTTTGGTCATGAGATTATCAAAAAGGATCTTCACCTAGATCCTTTTAAA
TTAAAAATGAAGTTTTAAATCAATCTAAAGTATATATGAGTAAACTTGGTCTGACAGCTCGAGGCTTGGA
TTCTCACCAATAAAAAACGCCCGGCGGCAACCGAGCGTTCTGAACAAATCCAGATGGAGTTCTGAGGTCA
TTACTGGATCTATCAACAGGAGTCCAAGCGAGCTCGATATCAAATTACGCCCCGCCCTGCCACTCATCGC
AGTACTGTTGTAATTCATTAAGCATTCTGCCGACATGGAAGCCATCACAAACGGCATGATGAACCTGAAT
CGCCAGCGGCATCAGCACCTTGTCGCCTTGCGTATAATATTTGCCCATGGTGAAAACGGGGGCGAAGAAG
TTGTCCATATTGGCCACGTTTAAATCAAAACTGGTGAAACTCACCCAGGGATTGGCTGAGACGAAAAACA
TATTCTCAATAAACCCTTTAGGGAAATAGGCCAGGTTTTCACCGTAACACGCCACATCTTGCGAATATAT
GTGTAGAAACTGCCGGAAATCGTCGTGGTATTCACTCCAGAGCGATGAAAACGTTTCAGTTTGCTCATGG
AAAACGGTGTAACAAGGGTGAACACTATCCCATATCACCAGCTCACCGTCTTTCATTGCCATACGAAATT
CCGGATGAGCATTCATCAGGCGGGCAAGAATGTGAATAAAGGCCGGATAAAACTTGTGCTTATTTTTCTT
TACGGTCTTTAAAAAGGCCGTAATATCCAGCTGAACGGTCTGGTTATAGGTACATTGAGCAACTGACTGA
AATGCCTCAAAATGTTCTTTACGATGCCATTGGGATATATCAACGGTGGTATATCCAGTGATTTTTTTCT
CCATTTTAGCTTCCTTAGCTCCTGAAAATCTCGATAACTCAAAAAATACGCCCGGTAGTGATCTTATTTC
ATTATGGTGAAAGTTGGAACCTCTTACGTGCCCGATCAACTCGAGTGCCACCTGACGTCTAAGAAACCAT
TATTATCATGACATTAACCTATAAAAATAGGCGTATCACGAGGCAGAATTTCAGATAAAAAAAATCCTTA
GCTTTCGCTAAGGATGATTTCTGGCTGCAGTTGACGGCTAGCTCAGTCCTAGGTACAGTGCTAGCGGATC
CAAAGAGGAGAAAGAATTCATGAAAAACATAAATGCCGACGACACATACAGAATAATTAATAAAATTAAA
GCGTGTAGAAGCAATAATGATATTAATCAATGCTTATCTGATATGGCTAAAATGGTACATTGTGAATATT
ATTTACTCGCGTTCATTTATCCTCATTCTATGGTTAAATCAGATATTTCAATCCTAGATAATTACCCTAA
AAAATGGAGGCAATATTATGATGACGCTAATTTAATAAAATATGATCCTATAGTAGATTATTCTAACTCC
AATCATTCACCAATTAATTGGAATATATTTGAAAACAATGCTGTAAATAAAAAATCTCCAAATGTAATTA
AAGAAGCGAAAACAGCAGGTCTTATCACTGGGTTTAGTTTCCCTATTCATACGGCTAACAATGGCTTCGG
AATGCTTAGTTTTGCACATTCAGAAAAAGACAACTATATAGATAGTTTATTTTTACATGCGTGTATGAAC
ATACCATTAATTGTTCCTTCTCTAGTTGATAATTATCGAAAAATAAATATAGCAAATAATAAATCAAACA
ACGATTTAACCAAAAGAGAAAAAGAATGTTTAGCGTGGGCATGCGAAGGAAAAAGCTCTTGGGATATTTC
AAAAATATTAGGTTGCAGTGAGCGTACTGTCACTTTCCATTTAACCAATGCGCAAATGAAACTCAATACA
ACAAACCGCTGCCAAAGTATTTCTAAAGCAATTTTAACAGGAGCAATTGATTGCCCATACTTTAAAAATT
AATAAGCGGCCGCCACTGATAGTGCTAGTGTAGATCACTACTAGAGCCAGGCATCAAATAAAACGAAAGG
CTCAGTCGAAAGACTGGGCCTTTCGTTTTATCTGTTGTTTGTCGGTGAACGCTCTCTACTAGAGTCACAC
TGGCTCACCTTCGGGTGGGCCTTTCTGCGTTTATAGGTACCTACTAGAGAGGTTCTGTTAAGTAACTGAA
CCCAATGTCGTTAGTGACGCTTACCTCTTAAGAGGTCACTGACCTAACAAAGCTTACCTGTAGGATCGTA
CAGGTTTACGCAAGAAAATGGTTTGTTATAGTCGAATAAAACTAGTAAAGAGGAGAAATAGCAT
Features (pLannotate 1.2.2; 14 found; start..end, strand, type, name):
      1..714     +  CDS            hfriFP: hfriFP is a fluorescent protein published in 2013, derived from Herbaspirillum frisingense.
    715..747     +  CDS            ssrA tag (LVA): C-terminal peptide that mediates degradation in bacteria through the ClpXP and ClpAP proteases (McGinness et al., 2006) mutant LVA variant that confers accelerated degradation under some conditions (Andersen et al., 1998)
    801..872     +  terminator     rrnB T1 terminator: transcription terminator T1 from the E. coli rrnB gene
    888..915     +  terminator     T7Te terminator: phage T7 early transcription terminator
    937..994     +  terminator     his operon terminator: This putative transcriptin terminator from the E. coli his operon has a 2-bp deletion introduced during synthesis. Its efficiency has not been determined.
   1189..1777    -  rep_origin     ori: high-copy-number ColE1/pMB1/pBR322/pUC origin of replication
   1960..2054    -  terminator     lambda t0 terminator: transcription terminator from phage lambda
   2078..2734    -  CDS            cat: CAT_ECOLX - Experimental evidence at protein level: Swiss-Prot protein existence level 1. This enzyme is an effector of chloramphenicol resistance in bacteria. From Escherichia coli. This protein is used as a marker in many commonly used cloning vectors, such as pACYC184.
   2735..2832    -  promoter       cat promoter: promoter of the E. coli cat gene encoding chloramphenicol acetyltransferase
   2918..2961    -  terminator     bacterial terminator: putative bacterial transcription terminator
   2971..2995    +  promoter       J23119(SpeI) promoter (fragment): bacterial promoter (Registry of Standard Biological Parts BBa J23119) modified to end with an SpeI site
   3030..3779    +  CDS            luxR: LUXR_ALIFS - Experimental evidence at protein level: Swiss-Prot protein existence level 1. Transcriptional activator of the bioluminescence operon. Binds to the OHHL autoinducer. From Aliivibrio fischeri (Vibrio fischeri).
   3835..3906    +  terminator     rrnB T1 terminator: transcription terminator T1 from the E. coli rrnB gene
   3922..3949    +  terminator     T7Te terminator: phage T7 early transcription terminator
