[The description below was written by a language model from this plasmid's Addgene catalogue record and pLannotate feature annotations shown in this document.]
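Description:
BC-A1-009 is a synthetic-biology plasmid built on pSB1C3, the standard high-copy BioBrick backbone from the Registry of Standardized Biological Parts. It replicates in E. coli from a ColE1/pUC-type origin and is selected with chloramphenicol through a cat gene driven by its own promoter. Terminators, including lambda t0, flank the backbone elements and insulate the cloning region from read-through. The catalogue lists a total size of about 4.1 kb, with an insert of roughly 2.1 kb assembled by Gibson cloning.

The insert is a two-module quorum-sensing receiver circuit. In the first module, the strong constitutive Anderson promoter BBa_J23100 and the strong ribosome binding site BBa_B0034 drive luxR(G2F), described in the record as a hypersensitive mutant of the Aliivibrio fischeri transcriptional activator that binds the acyl-homoserine lactone autoinducer. This module ends in a double terminator (rrnB T1 plus T7Te). In the second module, the LuxR-responsive pLux promoter and a second B0034 RBS control GFP fused to a C-terminal LVA-variant ssrA degradation tag, followed by the same double terminator. The tag targets the reporter for ClpXP/ClpAP proteolysis, so fluorescence follows current promoter activity rather than accumulating.

Two automated annotations differ from the catalogue description and probably reflect similarity matching. The promoter is labelled as a J23119 fragment and the reporter as hfriFP, while pLux and the RBS elements are not annotated at all.

The plasmid belongs to a toolbox of modular gene-regulation constructs for synthetic biology training. In that set, promoter strength, regulator variant, RBS strength and reporter stability can be compared.
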