Addgene plasmid #78696: BC-A1-009
Purpose: A strong promoter drives the expression of a hypersensitive luxR mutant, which regulates expression of LVA-tagged GFP under the control of a strong RBS.
Depositing lab: Brian Chow. Depositing organization: University of Pennsylvania. Publication: Toolbox for Exploring Modular Gene Regulation in Synthetic Biology Training. Magaraci MS, Bermudez JG, Yogish D, Pak DH, Mollov V, Tycko J, Issadore D, Mannickarottu SG, Chow BY. ACS Synth Biol. 2016 Apr 25. 10.1021/acssynbio.6b00057 PubMed 27111289.
Backbone
  Vector backbone: pSB1C3
  Backbone manufacturer: Registry of Standardized Biological Parts
  Backbone size w/o insert (bp): 2047
  Total vector size (bp): 4132
  Vector type: Synthetic Biology
Growth in bacteria
  Bacterial resistance: Chloramphenicol, 25 μg/mL
  Growth temperature: 37°C
  Growth strain: NEB Turbo
  Growth instructions: Reporter gene expression can also be assayed at room temperature (~25C).
  Copy number: High Copy
Gene/Insert
  Gene/Insert name: BBa_J23100-BBa_B0034-luxR(G2F)-Terminator-pLux-BBa_B0034-GFP(LVA)-Terminator
  Species: Synthetic
  Insert size (bp): 2085
  Cloning method: Gibson Cloning
  Sequencing primers: 5′ tgccacctgacgtctaagaa (VF2); 3′ attaccgcctttgagtgagc (VR)
Terms and licenses: Academic/Nonprofit Terms; Industry Terms: Not Available to Industry
How to cite: BC-A1-009 was a gift from Brian Chow (Addgene plasmid # 78696 ; http://n2t.net/addgene:78696 ; RRID:Addgene_78696)
